>Addgene plasmid #120830 | pcDNA3.2/NS5-Mt-mut | depositor full sequence | sequence record 229601 | pcDNA3.2/NS5-Mt-mut sequence 8221 bps
GACGGATCGGGAGATCTCCCGATCCCCTATGGTCGACTCTCAGTACAATCTGCTCTGATGCCGCATAGTT
AAGCCAGTATCTGCTCCCTGCTTGTGTGTTGGAGGTCGCTGAGTAGTGCGCGAGCAAAATTTAAGCTACA
ACAAGGCAAGGCTTGACCGACAATTGCATGAAGAATCTGCTTAGGGTTAGGCGTTTTGCGCTGCTTCGCG
ATGTACGGGCCAGATATACGCGTTGACATTGATTATTGACTAGTTATTAATAGTAATCAATTACGGGGTC
ATTAGTTCATAGCCCATATATGGAGTTCCGCGTTACATAACTTACGGTAAATGGCCCGCCTGGCTGACCG
CCCAACGACCCCCGCCCATTGACGTCAATAATGACGTATGTTCCCATAGTAACGCCAATAGGGACTTTCC
ATTGACGTCAATGGGTGGACTATTTACGGTAAACTGCCCACTTGGCAGTACATCAAGTGTATCATATGCC
AAGTACGCCCCCTATTGACGTCAATGACGGTAAATGGCCCGCCTGGCATTATGCCCAGTACATGACCTTA
TGGGACTTTCCTACTTGGCAGTACATCTACGTATTAGTCATCGCTATTACCATGGTGATGCGGTTTTGGC
AGTACATCAATGGGCGTGGATAGCGGTTTGACTCACGGGGATTTCCAAGTCTCCACCCCATTGACGTCAA
TGGGAGTTTGTTTTGGCACCAAAATCAACGGGACTTTCCAAAATGTCGTAACAACTCCGCCCCATTGACG
CAAATGGGCGGTAGGCGTGTACGGTGGGAGGTCTATATAAGCAGAGCTCTCTGGCTAACTAGAGAACCCA
CTGCTTACTGGCTTATCGAAATTAATACGACTCACTATAGGGAGACCCAAGCTGGCTAGTTAAGCTATCA
ACAAGTTTGTACAAAAAAGCAGGCTAGGAGGACAGCTATGGGGGGTGGAACAGGAGAGACCCTGGGAGAG
AAATGGAAGGCCCGCTTGAACCAGATGTCGGCCCTGGAGTTCTACTCCTACAAAAAGTCAGGCATCACCG
AGGTGTGCAGAGAAGAGGCCCGCCGCGCCCTCAAGGATGGTGTGGCAACGGGAGGCCATGCTGTGTCCCG
AGGAAGTGCAAAGCTGAGATGGTTGGTGGAGCGGGGATACCTGCAGCCCTATGGAAAGGTCATTGATCTT
GGATGTGGCAGAGGGGGCTGGAGTTACTACGCCGCCACCATCCGCAAAGTTCAAGAAGTGAAAGGATACA
CAAAAGGAGGCCCTGGTCATGAAGAACCCGTGTTGGTGCAAAGCTATGGGTGGAACATAGTCCGTCTTAA
GAGTGGGGTGGACGTCTTTCATATGGCGGCTGAGCCGTGTGACACGTTGCTGTGTGACATAGGTGAGTCA
TCATCTAGTCCTGAAGTGGAAGAAGCACGGACGCTCAGAGTCCTCTCCATGGTGGGGGATTGGCTTGAAA
AAAGACCAGGAGCCTTTTGTATAAAAGTGTTGTGCCCATACACCAGCACTATGATGGAAACCCTGGAGCG
ACTGCAGCGTAGGTATGGGGGAGGACTGGTCAGAGTGCCACTCTCCCGCAACTCTACACATGCGATGTAC
TGGGTCTCTGGAGCGAAAAGCAACACCATAAAAAGTGTGTCCACCACGAGCCAGCTCCTCTTGGGGCGCA
TGGACGGGCCTAGGAGGCCAGTGAAATATGAGGAGGATGTGAATCTCGGCTCTGGCACGCGGGCTGTGGT
AAGCTGCGCTGAAGCTCCCAACATGAAGATCATTGGTAACCGCATTGAAAGGATCCGCAGTGAGCACGCG
GAAACGTGGTTCTTTGACGAGAACCACCCATATAGGACATGGGCTTACCATGGAAGCTATGAGGCCCCCA
CACAAGGGTCAGCGTCCTCTCTAATAAACGGGGTTGTCAGGCTCCTGTCAAAACCCTGGGATGTGGTGAC
TGGAGTCACAGGAATAGCCATGACCGACACCACACCGTATGGTCAGCAAAGAGTTTTCAAGGAAAAAGTG
GACACTAGGGTGCCAGACCCCCAAGAAGGCACTCGTCAGGTTATGAGCATGGTCTCTTCCTGGTTGTGGA
AAGAGCTAGGCAAACACAAACGGCCACGAGTCTGTACCAAAGAAGAGTTCATCAACAAGGTTCGTAGCAA
TGCAGCATTAGGGGCAATATTTGAAGAGGAAAAAGAGTGGAAGACTGCAGTGGAAGCTGTGAACGATCCA
AGGTTCTGGGCTCTAGTGGACAAGGAAAGAGAGCACCACCTGAGAGGAGAGTGCCAGAGTTGTGTGTACA
ACATGATGGGAAAAAGAGAAAAGAAACAAGGGGAATTTGGAAAGGCCAAGGGCAGCCGCGCCATCTGGTA
TATGTGGCTAGGGGCTAGATTTCTAGAGTTCGAAGCCCTTGGATTCTTGAACGAGGATCACTGGATGGGG
AGAGAGAACTCAGGAGGTGGTGTTGAAGGGCTGGGATTACAAAGACTCGGATATGTCCTAGAAGAGATGA
GTCGCATACCAGGAGGAAGGATGTATGCAGATGACACTGCTGGCTGGGACACCCGCATCAGCAGGTTCGA
TCTGGAGAATGAAGCTCTAATCACCAACCAAATGGAGAAAGGGCATAGGGCCTTGGCATTGGCCATAATC
AAGTACACATACCAAAACAAAGTGGTAAAGGTCCTTAGACCAGCTGAAAAAGGGAAAACAGTTATGGACA
TTATTTCGAGACAAGACCAAAGGGGGAGCGGACAAGTTGTCACTTACGCTCTTAACACATTTACCAACCT
AGTGGTGCAACTCATTCGGAATATGGAGGCTGAGGAAGTTCTAGAGATGCAAGACTTGTGGCTGCTGCGG
AGGTCAGAGAAAGTGACCAACTGGTTGCAGAGCAACGGATGGGATAGGCTCAAACGAATGGCAGTCAGTG
GAGATGATTGCGTTGTGAAGCCAATTGATGATAGGTTTGCACATGCCCTCAGGTTCTTGAATGATATGGG
AAAAGTTAGGAAGGACACACAAGAGTGGAAACCCTCAACTGGATGGGACAACTGGGAAGAAGTTCCGTTT
TGCTCCCACCACTTCAACAAGCTCCATCTCAAGGACGGGAGGTCCATTGTGGTTCCCTGCCGCCACCAAG
ATGAACTGATTGGCCGGGCCCGCGTCTCTCCAGGGGCGGGATGGAGCATCCGGGAGACTGCTTGCCTAGC
AAAATCATATGCGCAAATGTGGCAGCTCCTTTATTTCCACAGAAGGGACCTCCGACTGATGGCCAATGCC
ATTTGTTCATCTGTGCCAGTTGACTGGGTTCCAACTGGGAGAACTACCTGGTCAATCCATGGAAAGGGAG
AATGGATGACCACTGAAGACATGCTTGTGGTGTGGAACAGAGTGTGGATTGAGGAGAACGACCACATGGA
AGACAAGACCCCAGTTACGAAATGGACAGACATTCCCTATTTGGGAAAAAGGGAAGACTTGTGGTGTGGA
TCTCTCATAGGGCACAGACCGCGCACCACCTGGGCTGAGAACATTAAAAACACAGTCAACATGGTGCGCA
GGATCATAGGTGATGAAGAAAAGTACATGGACTACCTATCCACCCAAGTTCGCTACTTGGGTGAAGAAGG
GTCTACACCTGGAGTGCTGGACCCAGCTTTCTTGTACAAAGTGGTTGATCTAGAGGGCCCGCGGTTCGAA
GGTAAGCCTATCCCTAACCCTCTCCTCGGTCTCGATTCTACGCGTACCGGTTAGTAATGAGTTTAAACGG
GGGAGGCTAACTGAAACACGGAAGGAGACAATACCGGAAGGAACCCGCGCTATGACGGCAATAAAAAGAC
AGAATAAAACGCACGGGTGTTGGGTCGTTTGTTCATAAACGCGGGGTTCGGTCCCAGGGCTGGCACTCTG
TCGATACCCCACCGAGACCCCATTGGGGCCAATACGCCCGCGTTTCTTCCTTTTCCCCACCCCACCCCCC
AAGTTCGGGTGAAGGCCCAGGGCTCGCAGCCAACGTCGGGGCGGCAGGCCCTGCCATAGCAGATCTGCGC
AGCTGGGGCTCTAGGGGGTATCCCC
[124 nt withheld, positions 4086-4209]
C
[32 nt withheld, positions 4211-4242]
CA
[57 nt withheld, positions 4245-4301]
A
[49 nt withheld, positions 4303-4351]
CCTTTGACGTTGGAGTCCACGTTCTTT
[37 nt withheld, positions 4379-4415]
ACCCTATCTCGGTCTATTCTTTTGATTTATAAGGGATTTTGGGGATTTCGGCCTATTGGTTAAAAAATGA
GCTGATTTAACAAAAATTTAACGCGAATTAATTCTGTGGAATGTGTGTCAGTTAGGGTGTGGAAAGTCCC
CAGGCTCCCCAGCAGGCAGAAGTATGCAAAGCATGCATCTCAATTAGTCAGCAACCAGGTGTGGAAAGTC
CCCAGGCTCCCCAGCAGGCAGAAGTATGCAAAGCATGCATCTCAATTAGTCAGCAACCATAGTCCCGCCC
CTAACTCCGCCCATCCCGCCCCTAACTCCGCCCAGTTCCGCCCATTCTCCGCCCCATGGCTGACTAATTT
TTTTTATTTATGCAGAGGCCGAGGCCGCCTCTGCCTCTGAGCTATTCCAGAAGTAGTGAGGAGGCTTTTT
TGGAGGCCTAGGCTTTTGCAAAAAGCTCCCGGGAGCTTGTATATCCATTTTCGGATCTGATCAAGAGACA
GGATGAGGATCGTTTCGCATGATTGAACAAGATGGATTGCACGCAGGTTCTCCGGCCGCTTGGGTGGAGA
GGCTATTCGGCTATGACTGGGCACAACAGACAATCGGCTGCTCTGATGCCGCCGTGTTCCGGCTGTCAGC
GCAGGGGCGCCCGGTTCTTTTTGTCAAGACCGACCTGTCCGGTGCCCTGAATGAACTGCAGGACGAGGCA
GCGCGGCTATCGTGGCTGGCCACGACGGGCGTTCCTTGCGCAGCTGTGCTCGACGTTGTCACTGAAGCGG
GAAGGGACTGGCTGCTATTGGGCGAAGTGCCGGGGCAGGATCTCCTGTCATCTCACCTTGCTCCTGCCGA
GAAAGTATCCATCATGGCTGATGCAATGCGGCGGCTGCATACGCTTGATCCGGCTACCTGCCCATTCGAC
CACCAAGCGAAACATCGCATCGAGCGAGCACGTACTCGGATGGAAGCCGGTCTTGTCGATCAGGATGATC
TGGACGAAGAGCATCAGGGGCTCGCGCCAGCCGAACTGTTCGCCAGGCTCAAGGCGCGCATGCCCGACGG
CGAGGATCTCGTCGTGACCCATGGCGATGCCTGCTTGCCGAATATCATGGTGGAAAATGGCCGCTTTTCT
GGATTCATCGACTGTGGCCGGCTGGGTGTGGCGGACCGCTATCAGGACATAGCGTTGGCTACCCGTGATA
TTGCTGAAGAGCTTGGCGGCGAATGGGCTGACCGCTTCCTCGTGCTTTACGGTATCGCCGCTCCCGATTC
GCAGCGCATCGCCTTCTATCGCCTTCTTGACGAGTTCTTCTGAGCGGGACTCTGGGGTTCGCGAAATGAC
CGACCAAGCGACGCCCAACCTGCCATCACGAGATTTCGATTCCACCGCCGCCTTCTATGAAAGGTTGGGC
TTCGGAATCGTTTTCCGGGACGCCGGCTGGATGATCCTCCAGCGCGGGGATCTCATGCTGGAGTTCTTCG
CCCACCCCAACTTGTTTATTGCAGCTTATAATGGTTACAAATAAAGCAATAGCATCACAAATTTCACAAA
TAAAGCATTTTTTTCACTGCATTCTAGTTGTGGTTTGTCCAAACTCATCAATGTATCTTATCATGTCTGT
ATACCGTCGACCTCTAGCTAGAGCTTGGCGTAATCATGGTCATAGCTGTTTCCTGTGTGAAATTGTTATC
CGCTCACAATTCCACACAACATACGAGCCGGAAGCATAAAGTGTAAAGCCTGGGGTGCCTAATGAGTGAG
CTAACTCACATTAATTGCGTTGCGCTCACTGCCCGCTTTCCAGTCGGGAAACCTGTCGTGCCAGCTGCAT
TAATGAATCGGCCAACGCGCGGGGAGAGGCGGTTTGCGTATTGGGCGCTCTTCCGCTTCCTCGCTCACTG
ACTCGCTGCGCTCGGTCGTTCGGCTGCGGCGAGCGGTATCAGCTCACTCAAAGGCGGTAATACGGTTATC
CACAGAATCAGGGGATAACGCAGGAAAGAACATGTGAGCAAAAGGCCAGCAAAAGGCCAGGAACCGTAAA
AAGGCCGCGTTGCTGGCGTTTTTCCATAGGCTCCGCCCCCCTGACGAGCATCACAAAAATCGACGCTCAA
GTCAGAGGTGGCGAAACCCGACAGGACTATAAAGATACCAGGCGTTTCCCCCTGGAAGCTCCCTCGTGCG
CTCTCCTGTTCCGACCCTGCCGCTTACCGGATACCTGTCCGCCTTTCTCCCTTCGGGAAGCGTGGCGCTT
TCTCAATGCTCACGCTGTAGGTATCTCAGTTCGGTGTAGGTCGTTCGCTCCAAGCTGGGCTGTGTGCACG
AACCCCCCGTTCAGCCCGACCGCTGCGCCTTATCCGGTAACTATCGTCTTGAGTCCAACCCGGTAAGACA
CGACTTATCGCCACTGGCAGCAGCCACTGGTAACAGGATTAGCAGAGCGAGGTATGTAGGCGGTGCTACA
GAGTTCTTGAAGTGGTGGCCTAACTACGGCTACACTAGAAGGACAGTATTTGGTATCTGCGCTCTGCTGA
AGCCAGTTACCTTCGGAAAAAGAGTTGGTAGCTCTTGATCCGGCAAACAAACCACCGCTGGTAGCGGTGG
TTTTTTTGTTTGCAAGCAGCAGATTACGCGCAGAAAAAAAGGATCTCAAGAAGATCCTTTGATCTTTTCT
ACGGGGTCTGACGCTCAGTGGAACGAAAACTCACGTTAAGGGATTTTGGTCATGAGATTATCAAAAAGGA
TCTTCACCTAGATCCTTTTAAATTAAAAATGAAGTTTTAAATCAATCTAAAGTATATATGAGTAAACTTG
GTCTGACAGTTACCAATGCTTAATCAGTGAGGCACCTATCTCAGCGATCTGTCTATTTCGTTCATCCATA
GTTGCCTGACTCCCCGTCGTGTAGATAACTACGATACGGGAGGGCTTACCATCTGGCCCCAGTGCTGCAA
TGATACCGCGAGACCCACGCTCACCGGCTCCAGATTTATCAGCAATAAACCAGCCAGCCGGAAGGGCCGA
GCGCAGAAGTGGTCCTGCAACTTTATCCGCCTCCATCCAGTCTATTAATTGTTGCCGGGAAGCTAGAGTA
AGTAGTTCGCCAGTTAATAGTTTGCGCAACGTTGTTGCCATTGCTACAGGCATCGTGGTGTCACGCTCGT
CGTTTGGTATGGCTTCATTCAGCTCCGGTTCCCAACGATCAAGGCGAGTTACATGATCCCCCATGTTGTG
CAAAAAAGCGGTTAGCTCCTTCGGTCCTCCGATCGTTGTCAGAAGTAAGTTGGCCGCAGTGTTATCACTC
ATGGTTATGGCAGCACTGCATAATTCTCTTACTGTCATGCCATCCGTAAGATGCTTTTCTGTGACTGGTG
AGTACTCAACCAAGTCATTCTGAGAATAGTGTATGCGGCGACCGAGTTGCTCTTGCCCGGCGTCAATACG
GGATAATACCGCGCCACATAGCAGAACTTTAAAAGTGCTCATCATTGGAAAACGTTCTTCGGGGCGAAAA
CTCTCAAGGATCTTACCGCTGTTGAGATCCAGTTCGATGTAACCCACTCGTGCACCCAACTGATCTTCAG
CATCTTTTACTTTCACCAGCGTTTCTGGGTGAGCAAAAACAGGAAGGCAAAATGCCGCAAAAAAGGGAAT
AAGGGCGACACGGAAATGTTGAATACTCATACTCTTCCTTTTTCAATATTATTGAAGCATTTATCAGGGT
TATTGTCTCATGAGCGGATACATATTTGAATGTATTTAGAAAAATAAACAAATAGGGGTTCCGCGCACAT
TTCCCCGAAAAGTGCCACCTGACGTC
Features (pLannotate 1.2.2; 23 found; start..end, strand, type, name):
     36..80      -  misc_feature   bom (fragment): basis of mobility region from pBR322
    235..614     +  enhancer       CMV enhancer: human cytomegalovirus immediate early enhancer
    615..818     +  promoter       CMV promoter: human cytomegalovirus (CMV) immediate early promoter
    814..847     +  LTR            5' LTR (truncated) (fragment): truncated 5' long terminal repeat (LTR) from HIV-1
    863..881     +  promoter       T7 promoter: promoter for bacteriophage T7 RNA polymerase
    911..935     +  protein_bind   attB1: mutant version of attB; recombination site for the Gateway® BP reaction BP Clonase™
    951..3659    +  CDS            POLG_ZIKVF (fragment): Experimental evidence at protein level: Swiss-Prot protein existence level 1. [RNA-directed RNA polymerase NS5]: Replicates the viral (+) and (-) RNA genome, and performs the capping of genomes in the cytoplasm (PubMed:30951555). Methylates viral RNA cap at guanine N-7 and ribose 2'-O positions. Once sufficient NS5 is expressed, binds to the cap-proximal structure and inhibits further translation of the viral genome (By similarity). Besides its role in RNA genome replication, also prevents the establishment of a cellular antiviral state by blocking the interferon-alpha/beta (IFN-alpha/beta) si
   3661..3685    -  protein_bind   attB2: mutant version of attB; recombination site for the Gateway® BP reaction BP Clonase™
   3711..3752    +  CDS            V5 tag: epitope tag from simian virus 5
   3836..3884    +  polyA_signal   HSV TK poly(A) signal: herpes simplex virus thymidine kinase polyadenylation signal (Cole and Stacy, 1985)
   3975..3991    -  polyA_signal   bGH poly(A) signal (fragment): bovine growth hormone polyadenylation signal
   4086..4514    +  rep_origin     f1 ori (sequence partly withheld): f1 bacteriophage origin of replication; arrow indicates direction of (+) strand synthesis
   4528..4857    +  promoter       SV40 promoter: SV40 enhancer and early promoter
   4924..5715    +  CDS            neo: KKA2_KLEPN - Also known as kan, nptII. Experimental evidence at protein level: Swiss-Prot protein existence level 1. Resistance to kanamycin, neomycin, paromomycin, ribostamycin, butirosin and gentamicin B. From Klebsiella pneumoniae.
   5741..5899    +  CDS            ble (fragment): BLE_KLEPN - Experimental evidence at protein level: Swiss-Prot protein existence level 1. Binding protein with a strong affinity to the bleomycin family of antibiotics. Binds to CL990; an antimitotic-antibiotic compound. From Klebsiella pneumoniae.
   5894..6015    +  polyA_signal   SV40 poly(A) signal: SV40 polyadenylation signal
   6088..6104    -  protein_bind   lac operator: The lac repressor binds to the lac operator to inhibit transcription in E. coli. This inhibition can be relieved by adding lactose or isopropyl-β-D-thiogalactopyranoside (IPTG). lac repressor encoded by lacI
   6112..6142    -  promoter       lac promoter: promoter for the E. coli lac operon
   6157..6178    -  protein_bind   CAP binding site: CAP binding activates transcription in the presence of cAMP. E. coli catabolite activator protein
   6191..6283    -  CDS            lacI (fragment): lac repressor; lacI; The lac repressor binds to the lac operator to inhibit transcription in E. coli. This inhibition can be relieved by adding lactose or isopropyl-β-D-thiogalactopyranoside (IPTG).
   6466..7054    -  rep_origin     ori: high-copy-number ColE1/pMB1/pBR322/pUC origin of replication
   7225..8085    -  CDS            AmpR: β-lactamase; bla; confers resistance to ampicillin, carbenicillin, and related antibiotics
   8086..8190    -  promoter       AmpR promoter: bla
