>Addgene plasmid #120830 | pcDNA3.2/NS5-Mt-mut | addgene full sequence | sequence record 234622 | Addgene NGS Result
GTGATGCGGTTTTGGCAGTACATCAATGGGCGTGGATAGCGGTTTGACTCACGGGGATTTCCAAGTCTCC
ACCCCATTGACGTCAATGGGAGTTTGTTTTGGCACCAAAATCAACGGGACTTTCCAAAATGTCGTAACAA
CTCCGCCCCATTGACGCAAATGGGCGGTAGGCGTGTACGGTGGGAGGTCTATATAAGCAGAGCTCTCTGG
CTAACTAGAGAACCCACTGCTTACTGGCTTATCGAAATTAATACGACTCACTATAGGGAGACCCAAGCTG
GCTAGTTAAGCTATCAACAAGTTTGTACAAAAAAGCAGGCTTCAGGAGGACAGCTATGGGGGGTGGAACA
GGAGAGACCCTGGGAGAGAAATGGAAGGCCCGCTTGAACCAGATGTCGGCCCTGGAGTTCTACTCCTACA
AAAAGTCAGGCATCACCGAGGTGTGCAGAGAAGAGGCCCGCCGCGCCCTCAAGGATGGTGTGGCAACGGG
AGGCCATGCTGTGTCCCGAGGAAGTGCAAAGCTGAGATGGTTGGTGGAGCGGGGATACCTGCAGCCCTAT
GGAAAGGTCATTGATCTTGGATGTGGCAGAGGGGGCTGGAGTTACTACGCCGCCACCATCCGCAAAGTTC
AAGAAGTGAAAGGATACACAAAAGGAGGCCCTGGTCATGAAGAACCCGTGTTGGTGCAAAGCTATGGGTG
GAACATAGTCCGTCTTAAGAGTGGGGTGGACGTCTTTCATATGGCGGCTGAGCCGTGTGACACGTTGCTG
TGTGACATAGGTGAGTCATCATCTAGTCCTGAAGTGGAAGAAGCACGGACGCTCAGAGTCCTCTCCATGG
TGGGGGATTGGCTTGAAAAAAGACCAGGAGCCTTTTGTATAAAAGTGTTGTGCCCATACACCAGCACTAT
GATGGAAACCCTGGAGCGACTGCAGCGTAGGTATGGGGGAGGACTGGTCAGAGTGCCACTCTCCCGCAAC
TCTACACATGCGATGTACTGGGTCTCTGGAGCGAAAAGCAACACCATAAAAAGTGTGTCCACCACGAGCC
AGCTCCTCTTGGGGCGCATGGACGGGCCTAGGAGGCCAGTGAAATATGAGGAGGATGTGAATCTCGGCTC
TGGCACGCGGGCTGTGGTAAGCTGCGCTGAAGCTCCCAACATGAAGATCATTGGTAACCGCATTGAAAGG
ATCCGCAGTGAGCACGCGGAAACGTGGTTCTTTGACGAGAACCACCCATATAGGACATGGGCTTACCATG
GAAGCTATGAGGCCCCCACACAAGGGTCAGCGTCCTCTCTAATAAACGGGGTTGTCAGGCTCCTGTCAAA
ACCCTGGGATGTGGTGACTGGAGTCACAGGAATAGCCATGACCGACACCACACCGTATGGTCAGCAAAGA
GTTTTCAAGGAAAAAGTGGACACTAGGGTGCCAGACCCCCAAGAAGGCACTCGTCAGGTTATGAGCATGG
TCTCTTCCTGGTTGTGGAAAGAGCTAGGCAAACACAAACGGCCACGAGTCTGTACCAAAGAAGAGTTCAT
CAACAAGGTTCGTAGCAATGCAGCATTAGGGGCAATATTTGAAGAGGAAAAAGAGTGGAAGACTGCAGTG
GAAGCTGTGAACGATCCAAGGTTCTGGGCTCTAGTGGACAAGGAAAGAGAGCACCACCTGAGAGGAGAGT
GCCAGAGTTGTGTGTACAACATGATGGGAAAAAGAGAAAAGAAACAAGGGGAATTTGGAAAGGCCAAGGG
CAGCCGCGCCATCTGGTATATGTGGCTAGGGGCTAGATTTCTAGAGTTCGAAGCCCTTGGATTCTTGAAC
GAGGATCACTGGATGGGGAGAGAGAACTCAGGAGGTGGTGTTGAAGGGCTGGGATTACAAAGACTCGGAT
ATGTCCTAGAAGAGATGAGTCGCATACCAGGAGGAAGGATGTATGCAGATGACACTGCTGGCTGGGACAC
CCGCATCAGCAGGTTCGATCTGGAGAATGAAGCTCTAATCACCAACCAAATGGAGAAAGGGCATAGGGCC
TTGGCATTGGCCATAATCAAGTACACATACCAAAACAAAGTGGTAAAGGTCCTTAGACCAGCTGAAAAAG
GGAAAACAGTTATGGACATTATTTCGAGACAAGACCAAAGGGGGAGCGGACAAGTTGTCACTTACGCTCT
TAACACATTTACCAACCTAGTGGTGCAACTCATTCGGAATATGGAGGCTGAGGAAGTTCTAGAGATGCAA
GACTTGTGGCTGCTGCGGAGGTCAGAGAAAGTGACCAACTGGTTGCAGAGCAACGGATGGGATAGGCTCA
AACGAATGGCAGTCAGTGGAGATGATTGCGTTGTGAAGCCAATTGATGATAGGTTTGCACATGCCCTCAG
GTTCTTGAATGATATGGGAAAAGTTAGGAAGGACACACAAGAGTGGAAACCCTCAACTGGATGGGACAAC
TGGGAAGAAGTTCCGTTTTGCTCCCACCACTTCAACAAGCTCCATCTCAAGGACGGGAGGTCCATTGTGG
TTCCCTGCCGCCACCAAGATGAACTGATTGGCCGGGCCCGCGTCTCTCCAGGGGCGGGATGGAGCATCCG
GGAGACTGCTTGCCTAGCAAAATCATATGCGCAAATGTGGCAGCTCCTTTATTTCCACAGAAGGGACCTC
CGACTGATGGCCAATGCCATTTGTTCATCTGTGCCAGTTGACTGGGTTCCAACTGGGAGAACTACCTGGT
CAATCCATGGAAAGGGAGAATGGATGACCACTGAAGACATGCTTGTGGTGTGGAACAGAGTGTGGATTGA
GGAGAACGACCACATGGAAGACAAGACCCCAGTTACGAAATGGACAGACATTCCCTATTTGGGAAAAAGG
GAAGACTTGTGGTGTGGATCTCTCATAGGGCACAGACCGCGCACCACCTGGGCTGAGAACATTAAAAACA
CAGTCAACATGGTGCGCAGGATCATAGGTGATGAAGAAAAGTACATGGACTACCTATCCACCCAAGTTCG
CTACTTGGGTGAAGAAGGGTCTACACCTGGAGTGCTGGACCCAGCTTTCTTGTACAAAGTGGTTGATCTA
GAGGGCCCGCGGTTCGAAGGTAAGCCTATCCCTAACCCTCTCCTCGGTCTCGATTCTACGCGTACCGGTT
AGTAATGAGTTTAAACGGGGGAGGCTAACTGAAACACGGAAGGAGACAATACCGGAAGGAACCCGCGCTA
TGACGGCAATAAAAAGACAGAATAAAACGCACGGGTGTTGGGTCGTTTGTTCATAAACGCGGGGTTCGGT
CCCAGGGCTGGCACTCTGTCGATACCCCACCGAGACCCCATTGGGGCCAATACGCCCGCGTTTCTTCCTT
TTCCCCACCCCACCCCCCAAGTTCGGGTGAAGGCCCAGGGCTCGCAGCCAACGTCGGGGCGGCAGGCCCT
GCCATAGCAGATCTGCGCAGCTGGGGCTCTAGGGGGTATCCCC
[124 nt withheld, positions 3474-3597]
C
[91 nt withheld, positions 3599-3689]
A
[49 nt withheld, positions 3691-3739]
CCTTTGACGTTGGAGTCCACGTTCTTT
[37 nt withheld, positions 3767-3803]
ACCCTATCTCGGTCTATTCTTTTGATTTATAAGGGATTTTGCCGATTTCGGCCTATTGGTTAAAAAATGA
GCTGATTTAACAAAAATTTAACGCGAATTAATTCTGTGGAATGTGTGTCAGTTAGGGTGTGGAAAGTCCC
CAGGCTCCCCAGCAGGCAGAAGTATGCAAAGCATGCATCTCAATTAGTCAGCAACCAGGTGTGGAAAGTC
CCCAGGCTCCCCAGCAGGCAGAAGTATGCAAAGCATGCATCTCAATTAGTCAGCAACCATAGTCCCGCCC
CTAACTCCGCCCATCCCGCCCCTAACTCCGCCCAGTTCCGCCCATTCTCCGCCCCATGGCTGACTAATTT
TTTTTATTTATGCAGAGGCCGAGGCCGCCTCTGCCTCTGAGCTATTCCAGAAGTAGTGAGGAGGCTTTTT
TGGAGGCCTAGGCTTTTGCAAAAAGCTCCCGGGAGCTTGTATATCCATTTTCGGATCTGATCAAGAGACA
GGATGAGGATCGTTTCGCATGATTGAACAAGATGGATTGCACGCAGGTTCTCCGGCCGCTTGGGTGGAGA
GGCTATTCGGCTATGACTGGGCACAACAGACAATCGGCTGCTCTGATGCCGCCGTGTTCCGGCTGTCAGC
GCAGGGGCGCCCGGTTCTTTTTGTCAAGACCGACCTGTCCGGTGCCCTGAATGAACTGCAGGACGAGGCA
GCGCGGCTATCGTGGCTGGCCACGACGGGCGTTCCTTGCGCAGCTGTGCTCGACGTTGTCACTGAAGCGG
GAAGGGACTGGCTGCTATTGGGCGAAGTGCCGGGGCAGGATCTCCTGTCATCTCACCTTGCTCCTGCCGA
GAAAGTATCCATCATGGCTGATGCAATGCGGCGGCTGCATACGCTTGATCCGGCTACCTGCCCATTCGAC
CACCAAGCGAAACATCGCATCGAGCGAGCACGTACTCGGATGGAAGCCGGTCTTGTCGATCAGGATGATC
TGGACGAAGAGCATCAGGGGCTCGCGCCAGCCGAACTGTTCGCCAGGCTCAAGGCGCGCATGCCCGACGG
CGAGGATCTCGTCGTGACCCATGGCGATGCCTGCTTGCCGAATATCATGGTGGAAAATGGCCGCTTTTCT
GGATTCATCGACTGTGGCCGGCTGGGTGTGGCGGACCGCTATCAGGACATAGCGTTGGCTACCCGTGATA
TTGCTGAAGAGCTTGGCGGCGAATGGGCTGACCGCTTCCTCGTGCTTTACGGTATCGCCGCTCCCGATTC
GCAGCGCATCGCCTTCTATCGCCTTCTTGACGAGTTCTTCTGAGCGGGACTCTGGGGTTCGCGAAATGAC
CGACCAAGCGACGCCCAACCTGCCATCACGAGATTTCGATTCCACCGCCGCCTTCTATGAAAGGTTGGGC
TTCGGAATCGTTTTCCGGGACGCCGGCTGGATGATCCTCCAGCGCGGGGATCTCATGCTGGAGTTCTTCG
CCCACCCCAACTTGTTTATTGCAGCTTATAATGGTTACAAATAAAGCAATAGCATCACAAATTTCACAAA
TAAAGCATTTTTTTCACTGCATTCTAGTTGTGGTTTGTCCAAACTCATCAATGTATCTTATCATGTCTGT
ATACCGTCGACCTCTAGCTAGAGCTTGGCGTAATCATGGTCATAGCTGTTTCCTGTGTGAAATTGTTATC
CGCTCACAATTCCACACAACATACGAGCCGGAAGCATAAAGTGTAAAGCCTGGGGTGCCTAATGAGTGAG
CTAACTCACATTAATTGCGTTGCGCTCACTGCCCGCTTTCCAGTCGGGAAACCTGTCGTGCCAGCTGCAT
TAATGAATCGGCCAACGCGCGGGGAGAGGCGGTTTGCGTATTGGGCGCTCTTCCGCTTCCTCGCTCACTG
ACTCGCTGCGCTCGGTCGTTCGGCTGCGGCGAGCGGTATCAGCTCACTCAAAGGCGGTAATACGGTTATC
CACAGAATCAGGGGATAACGCAGGAAAGAACATGTGAGCAAAAGGCCAGCAAAAGGCCAGGAACCGTAAA
AAGGCCGCGTTGCTGGCGTTTTTCCATAGGCTCCGCCCCCCTGACGAGCATCACAAAAATCGACGCTCAA
GTCAGAGGTGGCGAAACCCGACAGGACTATAAAGATACCAGGCGTTTCCCCCTGGAAGCTCCCTCGTGCG
CTCTCCTGTTCCGACCCTGCCGCTTACCGGATACCTGTCCGCCTTTCTCCCTTCGGGAAGCGTGGCGCTT
TCTCATAGCTCACGCTGTAGGTATCTCAGTTCGGTGTAGGTCGTTCGCTCCAAGCTGGGCTGTGTGCACG
AACCCCCCGTTCAGCCCGACCGCTGCGCCTTATCCGGTAACTATCGTCTTGAGTCCAACCCGGTAAGACA
CGACTTATCGCCACTGGCAGCAGCCACTGGTAACAGGATTAGCAGAGCGAGGTATGTAGGCGGTGCTACA
GAGTTCTTGAAGTGGTGGCCTAACTACGGCTACACTAGAAGAACAGTATTTGGTATCTGCGCTCTGCTGA
AGCCAGTTACCTTCGGAAAAAGAGTTGGTAGCTCTTGATCCGGCAAACAAACCACCGCTGGTAGCGGTGG
TTTTTTTGTTTGCAAGCAGCAGATTACGCGCAGAAAAAAAGGATCTCAAGAAGATCCTTTGATCTTTTCT
ACGGGGTCTGACGCTCAGTGGAACGAAAACTCACGTTAAGGGATTTTGGTCATGAGATTATCAAAAAGGA
TCTTCACCTAGATCCTTTTAAATTAAAAATGAAGTTTTAAATCAATCTAAAGTATATATGAGTAAACTTG
GTCTGACAGTTACCAATGCTTAATCAGTGAGGCACCTATCTCAGCGATCTGTCTATTTCGTTCATCCATA
GTTGCCTGACTCCCCGTCGTGTAGATAACTACGATACGGGAGGGCTTACCATCTGGCCCCAGTGCTGCAA
TGATACCGCGAGACCCACGCTCACCGGCTCCAGATTTATCAGCAATAAACCAGCCAGCCGGAAGGGCCGA
GCGCAGAAGTGGTCCTGCAACTTTATCCGCCTCCATCCAGTCTATTAATTGTTGCCGGGAAGCTAGAGTA
AGTAGTTCGCCAGTTAATAGTTTGCGCAACGTTGTTGCCATTGCTACAGGCATCGTGGTGTCACGCTCGT
CGTTTGGTATGGCTTCATTCAGCTCCGGTTCCCAACGATCAAGGCGAGTTACATGATCCCCCATGTTGTG
CAAAAAAGCGGTTAGCTCCTTCGGTCCTCCGATCGTTGTCAGAAGTAAGTTGGCCGCAGTGTTATCACTC
ATGGTTATGGCAGCACTGCATAATTCTCTTACTGTCATGCCATCCGTAAGATGCTTTTCTGTGACTGGTG
AGTACTCAACCAAGTCATTCTGAGAATAGTGTATGCGGCGACCGAGTTGCTCTTGCCCGGCGTCAATACG
GGATAATACCGCGCCACATAGCAGAACTTTAAAAGTGCTCATCATTGGAAAACGTTCTTCGGGGCGAAAA
CTCTCAAGGATCTTACCGCTGTTGAGATCCAGTTCGATGTAACCCACTCGTGCACCCAACTGATCTTCAG
CATCTTTTACTTTCACCAGCGTTTCTGGGTGAGCAAAAACAGGAAGGCAAAATGCCGCAAAAAAGGGAAT
AAGGGCGACACGGAAATGTTGAATACTCATACTCTTCCTTTTTCAATATTATTGAAGCATTTATCAGGGT
TATTGTCTCATGAGCGGATACATATTTGAATGTATTTAGAAAAATAAACAAATAGGGGTTCCGCGCACAT
TTCCCCGAAAAGTGCCACCTGACGTCGACGGATCGGGAGATCTCCCGATCCCCTATGGTGCACTCTCAGT
ACAATCTGCTCTGATGCCGCATAGTTAAGCCAGTATCTGCTCCCTGCTTGTGTGTTGGAGGTCGCTGAGT
AGTGCGCGAGCAAAATTTAAGCTACAACAAGGCAAGGCTTGACCGACAATTGCATGAAGAATCTGCTTAG
GGTTAGGCGTTTTGCGCTGCTTCGCGATGTACGGGCCAGATATACGCGTTGACATTGATTATTGACTAGT
TATTAATAGTAATCAATTACGGGGTCATTAGTTCATAGCCCATATATGGAGTTCCGCGTTACATAACTTA
CGGTAAATGGCCCGCCTGGCTGACCGCCCAACGACCCCCGCCCATTGACGTCAATAATGACGTATGTTCC
CATAGTAACGCCAATAGGGACTTTCCATTGACGTCAATGGGTGGAGTATTTACGGTAAACTGCCCACTTG
GCAGTACATCAAGTGTATCATATGCCAAGTACGCCCCCTATTGACGTCAATGACGGTAAATGGCCCGCCT
GGCATTATGCCCAGTACATGACCTTATGGGACTTTCCTACTTGGCAGTACATCTACGTATTAGTCATCGC
TATTACCATG
Features (pLannotate 1.2.2; 23 found; start..end, strand, type, name):
      1..204     +  promoter       CMV promoter: human cytomegalovirus (CMV) immediate early promoter
    200..233     +  LTR            5' LTR (truncated) (fragment): truncated 5' long terminal repeat (LTR) from HIV-1
    249..267     +  promoter       T7 promoter: promoter for bacteriophage T7 RNA polymerase
    297..321     +  protein_bind   attB1: mutant version of attB; recombination site for the Gateway® BP reaction BP Clonase™
    339..3047    +  CDS            POLG_ZIKVF (fragment): Experimental evidence at protein level: Swiss-Prot protein existence level 1. [RNA-directed RNA polymerase NS5]: Replicates the viral (+) and (-) RNA genome, and performs the capping of genomes in the cytoplasm (PubMed:30951555). Methylates viral RNA cap at guanine N-7 and ribose 2'-O positions. Once sufficient NS5 is expressed, binds to the cap-proximal structure and inhibits further translation of the viral genome (By similarity). Besides its role in RNA genome replication, also prevents the establishment of a cellular antiviral state by blocking the interferon-alpha/beta (IFN-alpha/beta) si
   3049..3073    -  protein_bind   attB2: mutant version of attB; recombination site for the Gateway® BP reaction BP Clonase™
   3099..3140    +  CDS            V5 tag: epitope tag from simian virus 5
   3224..3272    +  polyA_signal   HSV TK poly(A) signal: herpes simplex virus thymidine kinase polyadenylation signal (Cole and Stacy, 1985)
   3363..3379    -  polyA_signal   bGH poly(A) signal (fragment): bovine growth hormone polyadenylation signal
   3474..3902    +  rep_origin     f1 ori (sequence partly withheld): f1 bacteriophage origin of replication; arrow indicates direction of (+) strand synthesis
   3916..4245    +  promoter       SV40 promoter: SV40 enhancer and early promoter
   4312..5103    +  CDS            neo: KKA2_KLEPN - Also known as kan, nptII. Experimental evidence at protein level: Swiss-Prot protein existence level 1. Resistance to kanamycin, neomycin, paromomycin, ribostamycin, butirosin and gentamicin B. From Klebsiella pneumoniae.
   5129..5287    +  CDS            ble (fragment): BLE_KLEPN - Experimental evidence at protein level: Swiss-Prot protein existence level 1. Binding protein with a strong affinity to the bleomycin family of antibiotics. Binds to CL990; an antimitotic-antibiotic compound. From Klebsiella pneumoniae.
   5282..5403    +  polyA_signal   SV40 poly(A) signal: SV40 polyadenylation signal
   5476..5492    -  protein_bind   lac operator: The lac repressor binds to the lac operator to inhibit transcription in E. coli. This inhibition can be relieved by adding lactose or isopropyl-β-D-thiogalactopyranoside (IPTG). lac repressor encoded by lacI
   5500..5530    -  promoter       lac promoter: promoter for the E. coli lac operon
   5545..5566    -  protein_bind   CAP binding site: CAP binding activates transcription in the presence of cAMP. E. coli catabolite activator protein
   5579..5671    -  CDS            lacI (fragment): lac repressor; lacI; The lac repressor binds to the lac operator to inhibit transcription in E. coli. This inhibition can be relieved by adding lactose or isopropyl-β-D-thiogalactopyranoside (IPTG).
   5854..6442    -  rep_origin     ori: high-copy-number ColE1/pMB1/pBR322/pUC origin of replication
   6613..7473    -  CDS            AmpR: β-lactamase; bla; confers resistance to ampicillin, carbenicillin, and related antibiotics
   7474..7578    -  promoter       AmpR promoter: bla
   7637..7689    -  misc_feature   bom (fragment): basis of mobility region from pBR322
   7844..8223    +  enhancer       CMV enhancer: human cytomegalovirus immediate early enhancer
