[The description below was written by a language model from this plasmid's Addgene catalogue record and pLannotate feature annotations shown in this document.]
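Description:
pcDNA3.2/NS5-Mt-mut is a mammalian expression plasmid built on the Invitrogen pcDNA3.2 Gateway destination backbone and designed for ectopic expression of a mutant Zika virus NS5 protein. It is maintained in E. coli as a high-copy plasmid through a ColE1/pUC-type origin with ampicillin selection (AmpR under its own bla promoter), and it also carries an f1 origin. For mammalian cells, an SV40 enhancer/early promoter drives a neomycin phosphotransferase gene terminated by an SV40 poly(A) signal, which in principle allows selection of stable transfectants. Two full sequence records, about 8.2 kb each, are annotated with the same set of features in the same order. They differ only in numbering origin and by two nucleotides in length.

The payload is an approximately 2.7 kb coding region matching the NS5 portion of the Zika virus polyprotein, flanked by attB1 and attB2 sites left by Gateway recombination. Transcription is driven by the CMV immediate-early enhancer and promoter, and a T7 promoter lies just upstream of the insert. A V5 epitope tag supplied by the backbone follows attB2, so the protein is tagged at its C terminus for detection, and an HSV TK poly(A) signal ends the transcript. NS5 is the viral RNA-dependent RNA polymerase and cap methyltransferase, and it also antagonises type I interferon responses. The insert carries the E218A substitution, described in the record as a methyltransferase mutant. The associated study concerns NS5 blocking interferon induction and signalling, so this construct presumably serves to test whether that activity depends on methyltransferase function, alongside wild-type NS5.
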