Addgene plasmid #120830: pcDNA3.2/NS5-Mt-mut
Purpose: Ectopic expression of ZIKV protein
Depositing lab: Jan Rehwinkel. Depositing organization: University of Oxford. Publication: Infection with a Brazilian isolate of Zika virus generates RIG-I stimulatory RNA and the viral NS5 protein blocks type I IFN induction and signaling. Hertzog J, Dias Junior AG, Rigby RE, Donald CL, Mayer A, Sezgin E, Song C, Jin B, Hublitz P, Eggeling C, Kohl A, Rehwinkel J. Eur J Immunol. 2018 Mar 23. doi: 10.1002/eji.201847483. PubMed 29572905.
Backbone
  Vector backbone: pcDNA3.2
  Backbone manufacturer: Invitrogen
  Backbone size w/o insert (bp): 5535
  Vector type: Mammalian Expression
Growth in bacteria
  Bacterial resistance: Ampicillin, 100 μg/mL
  Growth temperature: 37°C
  Growth strain: DH5alpha
  Copy number: High Copy
Gene/Insert
  Gene/Insert name: ZIKV NS5 E218A "Mtase mut"
  Mutation: E218A
  Promoter: CMV
  Tag / fusion protein: V5 (C terminal on backbone)
  Cloning method: Gateway Cloning
Terms and licenses: Academic/Nonprofit Terms; Industry Terms: Not Available to Industry
How to cite: pcDNA3.2/NS5-Mt-mut was a gift from Jan Rehwinkel (Addgene plasmid # 120830 ; http://n2t.net/addgene:120830 ; RRID:Addgene_120830)
